>Addgene plasmid #17853 | MDH1-shDusp5-2-H2Kb2 | depositor full sequence | sequence record 8750 | Author sequence
TGAAAGACCCCACCTGTAGGTTTGGCAAGCTAGCTTAAGTAACGCCATTTTGCAAGGCATGGAAAATACA
TAACTGAGAATAGAGAAGTTCAGATCAAGGTTAGGAACAGAGAGACAGCAGAATATGGGCCAAACAGGAT
ATCTGTGGTAAGCAGTTCCTGCCCCGGCTCAGGGCCAAGAACAGATGGTCCCCAGATGCGGTCCCGCCCT
CAGCAGTTTCTAGAGAACCATCAGATGTTTCCAGGGTGCCCCAAGGACCTGAAAATGACCCTGTGCCTTA
TTTGAACTAACCAATCAGTTCGCTTCTCGCTTCTGTTCGCGCGCTTCTGCTCCCCGAGCTCAATAAAAGA
GCCCACAACCCCTCACTCGGCGCGCCAGTCCTCCGATAGACTGCGTCGCCCGGGTACCCGTATTCCCAAT
AAAGCCTCTTGCTGTTTGCATCCGAATCGTGGACTCGCTGATCCTTGGGAGGGTCTCCTCAGATTGATTG
ACTGCCCACCTCGGGGGTCTTTCATTTGGAGGTTCCACCGAGATTTGGAGACCCCTGCCTAGGGACCACC
GACCCCCCCGCCGGGAGGTAAGCTGGCCAGCGGTCGTTTCGTGTCTGTCTCTGTCTTTGTGCGTGTTTGT
GCCGGCATCTAATGTTTGCGCCTGCGTCTGTACTAGTTAGCTAACTAGCTCTGTATCTGGCGGACCCGTG
GTGGAACTGACGAGTTCTGAACACCCGGCCGCAACCCTGGGAGACGTCCCAGGGACTTTGGGGGCCGTTT
TTGTGGCCCGACCTGAGGAAGGGAGTCGATGTGGAATCCGACCCCGTCAGGATATGTGGTTCTGGTAGGA
GACGAGAACCTAAAACAGTTCCCGCCTCCGTCTGAATTTTTGCTTTCGGTTTGGAACCGAAGCCGCGCGT
CTTGTCTGCTGCAGCGCTGCAGCATCGTTCTGTGTTGTCTCTGTCTGACTGTGTTTCTGTATTTGTCTGA
AAATTAGGGCCAGACTGTTACCACTCCCTTAAGTTTGACCTTAGGTCACTGGAAAGATGTCGAGCGGATC
GCTCACAACCAGTCGGTAGATGTCAAGAAGAGACGTTGGGTTACCTTCTGCTCTGCAGAATGGCCAACCT
TTAACGTCGGATGGCCGCGAGACGGCACCTTTAACCGAGACCTCATCACCCAGGTTAAGATCAAGGTCTT
TTCACCTGGCCCGCATGGACACCCAGACCAGGTCCCCTACATCGTGACCTGGGAAGCCTTGGCTTTTGAC
CCCCCTCCCTGGGTCAAGCCCTTTGTACACCCTAAGCCTCCGCCTCCTCTTCCTCCATCCGCCCCGTCTC
TCCCCCTTGAACCTCCTCGTTCGACCCCGCCTCGATCCTCCCTTTATCCAGCCCTCACTCCTTCTCTAGG
CGCCGGAATTAGATCTTATATGGGGCACCCCCGCCCCTTGTAAACTTCCCTGACCCTGACATGACAAGAG
TTACTAACAGCCCCTCTCTCCAAGCTCACTTACAGGCTCTCTACTTAGTCCAGCACGAAGTCTGGAGACC
TCTGGCGGCAGCCTACCAAGAACAACTGGACCGACCGGTGGTACCTCACCCTTACCGAGTCGGCGACACA
GTGTGGGTCCGCCGACACCAGACTAAGAACCTAGAACCTCGCTGGAAAGGACCTTACACAGTCCTGCTGA
CCACCCCCACCGCCCTCAAAGTAGACGGCATCGCAGCTTGGATACACGCCGCCCACGTGAAGGCTGCCGA
CCCCGGGGGTGGACCATCCTCTAGACTGCCGGATCAATTCCTACCGGGTAGGGGAGGCGCTTTTCCCAAG
GCAGTCTGGAGCATGCGCTTTAGCGGCCCCGCTGGGCACTTGGCGCTACACAAGTGGCCTCTGGCCTCGC
ACACATTCCACATCCACCGGTAGGCGCCAACCGGCTCCGTTCTTTGGTGGCCCCTTCGCGCCACCTTCTA
CTCCTCCCCTAGTCAGGAAGTTCCCCCCCGCCCCGCAGCTCGCGTCGTGCAGGACGTGACAAATGGAAGT
AGCACGTCTCACTAGTCTCGTGCAGATGGACAGCACCGCTGAGCAATGGAAGCGGGTAGGCCTTTGGGGC
AGCGGCCAATAGCAGCTTTGGCTCCTTCGCTTTCTGGGCTCAGAGGCTGGGAAGGGGTGGGTCCGGGGGC
GGGCTCAGGGGCGGGCTCAGGGGCGGGGCGGGCGCCCGAAGGTCCTCCGGAGGCCCGGCATTCTGCACGC
TTCAAAAGCGCACGTCTGCCGCGCTGTTCTCCTCTTCCTCATCTCCGGGCCTTTCGACCTGCACCATGGT
ACCGTGCACGCTGCTCCTGCTGTTGGCGGCCGCCCTGGCTCCGACTCAGACCCGCGCGGGCCCACACTCG
CTGAGGTATTTCGTCACCGCCGTGTCCCGGCCCGGCCTCGGGGAGCCCCGGTACATGGAAGTCGGCTACG
TGGACGACACGGAGTTCGTGCGCTTCGACAGCGACGCGGAGAATCCGAGATATGAGCCGCGGGCGCGGTG
GATGGAGCAGGAGGGGCCCGAGTATTGGGAGCGGGAGACACAGAAAGCCAAGGGCAATGAGCAGAGTTTC
CGAGTGGACCTGAGGACCCTGCTCGGCTACTACAACCAGAGCAAGGGCGGCTCTCACACTATTCAGGTGA
TCTCTGGCTGTGAAGTGGGGTCCGACGGGCGACTCCTCCGCGGGTACCAGCAGTACGCCTACGACGGCTG
CGATTACATCGCCCTGAACGAAGACCTGAAAACGTGGACGGCGGCGGACATGGCGGCGCTGATCACCAAA
CACAAGTGGGAGCAGGCTGGTGAAGCAGAGAGACTCAGGGCCTACCTGGAGGGCACGTGCGTGGAGTGGC
TCCGCAGATACCTGAAGAACGGGAACGCGACGCTGCTGCGCACAGATTCCCCAAAGGCCCATGTGACCCA
TCACAGCAGACCTGAAGATAAAGTCACCCTGAGGTGCTGGGCCCTGGGCTTCTACCCTGCTGACATCACC
CTGACCTGGCAGTTGAATGGGGAGGAGCTGATCCAGGACATGGAGCTTGTGGAGACCAGGCCTGCAGGGG
ATGGAACCTTCCAGAAGTGGGCATCTGTGGTGGTGCCTCTTGGGAAGGAGCAGTATTACACATGCCATGT
GTACCATCAGGGGCTGCCTGAGCCCCTCACCCTGAGATGGGAGCCTCCTCCATCCACTGTCTCCAACATG
GCGACCGTTGCTGTTCTGGTTGTCCTTGGAGCTGCAATAGTCACTGGAGCTGTGGTGGCTTTTGTGATGA
AGATGAGAAGGAGAAACACAGGTGGAAAAGGAGGGTAGTAACGCGTGAGATACGTAAAACAATTGAAGAT
CTAGTCGACCAATTCCGGTTATTTTCCACCATATTGCCGTCTTTTGGCAATGTGAGGGCCCGGAAACCTG
GCCCTGTCTTCTTGACGAGCATTCCTAGGGGTCTTTCCCCTCTCGCCAAAGGAATGCAAGGTCTGTTGAA
TGTCGTGAAGGAAGCAGTTCCTCTGGAAGCTTCTTGAAGACAAACAACGTCTGTAGCGACCCTTTGCAGG
CAGCGGAACCCCCCACCTGGCGACAGGTGCCTCTGCGGCCAAAAGCCACGTGTATAAGATACACCTGCAA
AGGCGGCACAACCCCAGTGCCACGTTGTGAGTTGGATAGTTGTGGAAAGAGTCAAATGGCTCTCCTCAAG
CGTATTCAACAAGGGGCTGAAGGATGCCCAGAAGGTACCCCATTGTATGGGATCTGATCTGGGGCCTCGG
TGCACATGCTTTACATGTGTTTAGTCGAGGTTAAAAAACGTCTAGGCCCCCCGAACCACGGGGACGTGGT
TTTCCTTTGAAAAACACGATGATAATACCATGAAAACATTTAACATTTCTCAACAGGATCTAGAATTAGT
AGAAGTAGCGACAGAGAAGATTACAATGCTTTATGAGGATAATAAACATCATGTGGGAGCGGCAATTCGT
ACGAAAACAGGAGAAATCATTTCGGCAGTACATATTGAAGCGTATATAGGACGAGTAACTGTTTGTGCAG
AAGCCATTGCGATTGGTAGTGCAGTTTCGAATGGACAAAAGGATTTTGACACGATTGTAGCTGTTAGACA
CCCTTATTCTGACGAAGTAGATAGAAGTATTCGAGTGGTAAGTCCTTGTGGTATGTGTAGGGAGTTGATT
TCAGACTATGCACCAGATTGTTTTGTGTTAATAGAAATGAATGGCAAGTTAGTCAAAACTACGATTGAAG
AACTCATTCCACTCAAATATACCCGAAATTAATGAGTTAACTTAATTAAGAATTGCGGCCGCGTCGACCT
GCAGCCAAGCTTATCGATAAAATAAAAGATTTTATTTAGTCTCCAGAAAAAGGGGGGAATGAAAGACCCC
ACCTGTAGGTTTGGCAAGAATTCAAAAATTATAAACGTGGAGCTGGCTGCCTCCCCTTGTTTCAGAATCC
AAGGGGAGGCAGCCAGCTCCACGTTTATGGGCTCGAGTGGTCTCATACAGAACTTATAAGATTCCCAAAT
CCAAAGACATTTCACGTTTATGGTGATTTCCCAGAACACATAGCGACATGCAAATATTGGGATCCGCTAG
CTTAAGTAACGCCATTTTGCAAGGCATGGAAAATACATAACTGAGAATAGAGAAGTTCAGATCAAGGTTA
GGAACAGAGAGACAGCAGAATATGGGCCAAACAGGATATCTGTGGTAAGCAGTTCCTGCCCCGGCTCAGG
GCCAAGAACAGATGGTCCCCAGATGCGGTCCCGCCCTCAGCAGTTTCTAGAGAACCATCAGATGTTTCCA
GGGTGCCCCAAGGACCTGAAAATGACCCTGTGCCTTATTTGAACTAACCAATCAGTTCGCTTCTCGCTTC
TGTTCGCGCGCTTCTGCTCCCCGAGCTCAATAAAAGAGCCCACAACCCCTCACTCGGCGCGCCAGTCCTC
CGATAGACTGCGTCGCCCGGGTACCCGTGTATCCAATAAACCCTCTTGCAGTTGCATCCGACTTGTGGTC
TCGCTGTTCCTTGGGAGGGTCTCCTCTGAGTGATTGACTACCCGTCAGCGGGGGTCTTTCATGGGTAACA
GTTTCTTGAAGTTGGAGAACAACATTCTGAGGGTAGGAGTCGAATATTAAGTAATCCTGACTCAATTAGC
CACTGTTTTGAATCCACATACTCCAATACTCCTGAAATAGTTCATTATGGACAGCGCAGAAGAGCTGGGG
AGAATTAATTCGTAATCATGGTCATAGCTGTTTCCTGTGTGAAATTGTTATCCGCTCACAATTCCACACA
ACATACGAGCCGGAAGCATAAAGTGTAAAGCCTGGGGTGCCTAATGAGTGAGCTAACTCACATTAATTGC
GTTGCGCTCACTGCCCGCTTTCCAGTCGGGAAACCTGTCGTGCCAGCTGCATTAATGAATCGGCCAACGC
GCGGGGAGAGGCGGTTTGCGTATTGGGCGCTCTTCCGCTTCCTCGCTCACTGACTCGCTGCGCTCGGTCG
TTCGGCTGCGGCGAGCGGTATCAGCTCACTCAAAGGCGGTAATACGGTTATCCACAGAATCAGGGGATAA
CGCAGGAAAGAACATGTGAGCAAAAGGCCAGCAAAAGGCCAGGAACCGTAAAAAGGCCGCGTTGCTGGCG
TTTTTCCATAGGCTCCGCCCCCCTGACGAGCATCACAAAAATCGACGCTCAAGTCAGAGGTGGCGAAACC
CGACAGGACTATAAAGATACCAGGCGTTTCCCCCTGGAAGCTCCCTCGTGCGCTCTCCTGTTCCGACCCT
GCCGCTTACCGGATACCTGTCCGCCTTTCTCCCTTCGGGAAGCGTGGCGCTTTCTCATAGCTCACGCTGT
AGGTATCTCAGTTCGGTGTAGGTCGTTCGCTCCAAGCTGGGCTGTGTGCACGAACCCCCCGTTCAGCCCG
ACCGCTGCGCCTTATCCGGTAACTATCGTCTTGAGTCCAACCCGGTAAGACACGACTTATCGCCACTGGC
AGCAGCCACTGGTAACAGGATTAGCAGAGCGAGGTATGTAGGCGGTGCTACAGAGTTCTTGAAGTGGTGG
CCTAACTACGGCTACACTAGAAGGACAGTATTTGGTATCTGCGCTCTGCTGAAGCCAGTTACCTTCGGAA
AAAGAGTTGGTAGCTCTTGATCCGGCAAACAAACCACCGCTGGTAGCGGTGGTTTTTTTGTTTGCAAGCA
GCAGATTACGCGCAGAAAAAAAGGATCTCAAGAAGATCCTTTGATCTTTTCTACGGGGTCTGACGCTCAG
TGGAACGAAAACTCACGTTAAGGGATTTTGGTCATGAGATTATCAAAAAGGATCTTCACCTAGATCCTTT
TAAATTAAAAATGAAGTTTTAAATCAATCTAAAGTATATATGAGTAAACTTGGTCTGACAGTTACCAATG
CTTAATCAGTGAGGCACCTATCTCAGCGATCTGTCTATTTCGTTCATCCATAGTTGCCTGACTCCCCGTC
GTGTAGATAACTACGATACGGGAGGGCTTACCATCTGGCCCCAGTGCTGCAATGATACCGCGAGACCCAC
GCTCACCGGCTCCAGATTTATCAGCAATAAACCAGCCAGCCGGAAGGGCCGAGCGCAGAAGTGGTCCTGC
AACTTTATCCGCCTCCATCCAGTCTATTAATTGTTGCCGGGAAGCTAGAGTAAGTAGTTCGCCAGTTAAT
AGTTTGCGCAACGTTGTTGCCATTGCTACAGGCATCGTGGTGTCACGCTCGTCGTTTGGTATGGCTTCAT
TCAGCTCCGGTTCCCAACGATCAAGGCGAGTTACATGATCCCCCATGTTGTGCAAAAAAGCGGTTAGCTC
CTTCGGTCCTCCGATCGTTGTCAGAAGTAAGTTGGCCGCAGTGTTATCACTCATGGTTATGGCAGCACTG
CATAATTCTCTTACTGTCATGCCATCCGTAAGATGCTTTTCTGTGACTGGTGAGTACTCAACCAAGTCAT
TCTGAGAATAGTGTATGCGGCGACCGAGTTGCTCTTGCCCGGCGTCAATACGGGATAATACCGCGCCACA
TAGCAGAACTTTAAAAGTGCTCATCATTGGAAAACGTTCTTCGGGGCGAAAACTCTCAAGGATCTTACCG
CTGTTGAGATCCAGTTCGATGTAACCCACTCGTGCACCCAACTGATCTTCAGCATCTTTTACTTTCACCA
GCGTTTCTGGGTGAGCAAAAACAGGAAGGCAAAATGCCGCAAAAAAGGGAATAAGGGCGACACGGAAATG
TTGAATACTCATACTCTTCCTTTTTCAATATTATTGAAGCATTTATCAGGGTTATTGTCTCATGAGCGGA
TACATATTTGAATGTATTTAGAAAAATAAACAAATAGGGGTTCCGCGCACATTTCCCCGAAAAGTGCCAC
CTGACGTCTAAGAAACCATTATTATCATGACATTAACCTATAAAAATAGGCGTATCACGAGGCCCTTTCG
TCTCGCGCGTTTCGGTGATGACGGTGAAAACCTCTGACACATGCAGCTCCCGGAGACGGTCACAGCTTGT
CTGTAAGCGGATGCCGGGAGCAGACAAGCCCGTCAGGGCGCGTCAGCGGGTGTTGGCGGGTGTCGGGGCT
GGCTTAACTATGCGGCATCAGAGCAGATTGTACTGAGAGTGCACCATATGCGGTGTGAAATACCGCACAG
ATGCGTAAGGAGAAAATACCGCATCAGGCGCCATTCGCCATTCAGGCTGCGCAACTGTTGGGAAGGGCGA
TCGGTGCGGGCCTCTTCGCTATTACGCCAGCTGGCGAAAGGGGGATGTGCTGCAAGGCGATTAAGTTGGG
TAACGCCAGGGTTTTCCCAGTCACGACGTTGTAAAACGACGGCCAGTGCCAAGCTCGCTCTCCCTTATGC
GACTCCTGCATTAGGAAGCAGCCCAGTAGTAGGTTGAGGCCGTTGAGCACCGCCGCCGCAAGGAATGGTG
CATGCAAGGAGATGGCGCCCAACAGTCCCCCGGCCACGGGGCCTGCCACCATACCCACGCCGAAACAAGC
GCTCATGAGCCCGAAGTGGCGAGCCCGATCTTCCCCATCGGTGATGTCGGCGATATAGGCGCCAGCAACC
GCACCTGTGGCGCCGGTGATGCCGGCCACGATGCGTCCGGCGTAGAGGATCGATTAGTCCAATTTGTTAA
AGACAGGATATCAGTGGTCCAGGCTCTAGTTTTGACTCAACAATATCACCAGCTGAAGCCTATAGAGTAC
GAGCCATAGATAAAATAAAAGATTTTATTTAGTCTCCAGAAAAAGGGGGGAA
Features (pLannotate 1.2.2; 23 found; start..end, strand, type, name):
    580..921     +  misc_feature   MESV Ψ: packaging signal of murine embryonic stem cell virus
    988..1404    +  CDS            gag (truncated): truncated Moloney murine leukemia virus (MMLV) gag gene lacking the start codon
   1411..1778    +  misc_feature   pol region: Moloney murine leukemia virus (MMLV) pol region containing the splice acceptor site
   1796..2296    +  promoter       PGK promoter: mouse phosphoglycerate kinase 1 promoter
   2306..3325    +  CDS            H2-K1 (fragment): HA1B_MOUSE - Also known as H2-K. Experimental evidence at protein level: Swiss-Prot protein existence level 1. Involved in the presentation of foreign antigens to the immune system. From Mus musculus (Mouse).
   3414..3875    +  misc_feature   IRES: internal ribosome entry site (IRES) of the encephalomyocarditis virus (EMCV)
   3880..4299    +  CDS            bsr: BSR_BACCE - Experimental evidence at protein level: Swiss-Prot protein existence level 1. Catalyzes the deamination of the cytosine moiety of the antibiotics blasticidin S, cytomycin and acetylblasticidin S. From Bacillus cereus.
   4398..4428    +  LTR            3' LTR (ΔU3) (fragment): self-inactivating 3' long terminal repeat (LTR) from Moloney murine leukemia virus
   4517..4607    -  promoter       H1 promoter: human H1 RNA promoter
   4616..5102    +  LTR            3' LTR (fragment): 3' long terminal repeat from murine embryonic stem cell virus
   5295..5311    -  protein_bind   lac operator: The lac repressor binds to the lac operator to inhibit transcription in E. coli. This inhibition can be relieved by adding lactose or isopropyl-β-D-thiogalactopyranoside (IPTG). lac repressor encoded by lacI
   5319..5349    -  promoter       lac promoter: promoter for the E. coli lac operon
   5364..5385    -  protein_bind   CAP binding site: CAP binding activates transcription in the presence of cAMP. E. coli catabolite activator protein
   5398..5490    -  CDS            lacI (fragment): lac repressor; lacI; The lac repressor binds to the lac operator to inhibit transcription in E. coli. This inhibition can be relieved by adding lactose or isopropyl-β-D-thiogalactopyranoside (IPTG).
   5673..6261    -  rep_origin     ori: high-copy-number ColE1/pMB1/pBR322/pUC origin of replication
   6432..7292    -  CDS            AmpR: β-lactamase; bla; confers resistance to ampicillin, carbenicillin, and related antibiotics
   7293..7397    -  promoter       AmpR promoter: bla
   7492..7527    +  CDS            rop (fragment): Rop protein, which maintains plasmids at low copy number; rop
   7629..7728    +  misc_feature   bom (fragment): basis of mobility region from pBR322
   7734..7888    -  CDS            lacZα (fragment): LacZα fragment of β-galactosidase; lacZ fragment
   7896..8171    -  CDS            TcR (fragment): tetracycline efflux protein; tet; confers resistance to tetracycline
   8169..8269    +  CDS            env (fragment): murine leukemia virus gPr80 envelope polyprotein precursor; env; proteolytically cleaved into gp70SU and p15TM subunits
   8311..516     +  LTR            5' LTR (across the origin): 5' long terminal repeat from murine embryonic stem cell virus
