[The description below was written by a language model from this plasmid's Addgene catalogue record and pLannotate feature annotations shown in this document.]
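Description:
MDH1-shDusp5-2-H2Kb2 is an MSCV/MMLV-type gammaretroviral RNAi vector of about 8.3 kb, built on the depositing lab's MDH1-404-H2Kb2 backbone and designed to deliver a short hairpin RNA against Dusp5 into mammalian cells. It is maintained in E. coli as a high-copy plasmid through a ColE1/pUC-type origin with ampicillin resistance. Small fragments of lacI, lacZα, rop, bom and TcR in the bacterial portion appear to be non-functional remnants of earlier cloning vectors.

The proviral region is bounded by murine embryonic stem cell virus 5′ and 3′ LTRs and carries the MESV Ψ packaging signal, a truncated gag lacking its start codon, and a pol segment containing the splice acceptor. These allow the genomic RNA to be packaged when viral proteins are supplied in trans. Inside, a mouse PGK promoter drives a bicistronic marker cassette: an H2-K1 (mouse MHC class I H-2K) coding fragment, which by the construct name presumably serves as an H-2Kb surface marker of transduced cells, followed by an EMCV IRES and the bsr blasticidin S deaminase gene for blasticidin selection. The human H1 RNA polymerase III promoter lies in reverse orientation within the 3′ LTR region. This is the placement used in "double-copy" designs, where reverse transcription duplicates the cassette into both LTRs, although the record does not state that intent. The hairpin itself is not annotated, but presumably sits downstream of H1.

According to the depositor, the hairpin targets a site in the DUSP5 coding sequence. The catalogue lists the insert species as human, but does not say which species the cited reference transcript belongs to. The associated publication concerns miR-181a as a modulator of T cell sensitivity and selection, so the vector is presumably a tool for Dusp5 knockdown in that setting.
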