Addgene plasmid #17853: MDH1-shDusp5-2-H2Kb2
Depositing lab: Chang-Zheng Chen. Depositing organization: Stanford University. Publication: miR-181a is an intrinsic modulator of T cell sensitivity and selection. Li QJ, Chau J, Ebert PJ, Sylvester G, Min H, Liu G, Braich R, Manoharan M, Soutschek J, Skare P, Klein LO, Davis MM, Chen CZ. Cell. 2007 Apr 6. 129(1):147-61. 10.1016/j.cell.2007.03.008 PubMed 17382377.
Backbone
  Vector backbone: MDH1-404-H2Kb2
  Backbone manufacturer: Chen lab
  Backbone size w/o insert (bp): 8200
  Vector type: Mammalian Expression, Retroviral, RNAi
  Selectable markers: Blasticidin
Growth in bacteria
  Bacterial resistance: Ampicillin, 100 μg/mL
  Growth temperature: 37°C
  Growth strain: DH5alpha
  Copy number: High Copy
Gene/Insert
  Gene/Insert name: shDusp5 (alt name: Dusp5)
  Species: H. sapiens (human)
  Entrez Gene: DUSP5 (a.k.a. DUSP, HVH3)
  Cloning method: Restriction Enzyme; 5′ cloning site See map (not destroyed); 3′ cloning site See map (not destroyed)
  Sequencing primers: 5′ H1
Terms and licenses: Academic/Nonprofit Terms; Industry Terms: Not Available to Industry
Depositor comments: Target region of DUSP5: CAAGGGGAGGCAGCCAGCTCCACGTTTAT (XM_140740: 1197-1225, CDS).
How to cite: MDH1-shDusp5-2-H2Kb2 was a gift from Chang-Zheng Chen (Addgene plasmid # 17853 ; http://n2t.net/addgene:17853 ; RRID:Addgene_17853)
