>Addgene plasmid #17853 | MDH1-shDusp5-2-H2Kb2 | addgene partial sequence | sequence record 23786 | 17853 with H1
CAGGNAGCTTTGGATTTGGGATCTTATAAGTTCTGTATGAGACCACTCGAGCCATAAACGTGGAGCTGGC
TGCCTCCCCTTGGATTCTGAAACAAGGGGAGGCAGCCAGCTCCACGTTTATAATTTTTGAATTCTTGCCA
AACCTACAGGTGGGGTCTTTCATTCCCCCCTTTTTCTGGAGACTAAATAAAATCTTTTATTTTATCGATA
AGCTTGGCTGCAGGTCGACGCGGCCGCAATTCTTAATTAAGTTAACTCATTAATTTCGGGTATATTTGAG
TGGAATGAGTTCTTCAATCGTAGTTTTGACTAACTTGCCATTCATTTCTATTAACACAAAACAATCTGGT
GCATAGTCTGAAATCAACTCCCTACACATACCACAAGGACTTACCACTCGAATACTTCTATCTACTTCGT
CAGAATAAGGGTGTCTAACAGCTACAATCGTGTCAAAATCCTTTTGTCCATTCGAAACTGCACTACCAAT
CGCAATGGCTTCTGCACAAACAGTTACTCGTCCTATATACGCTTCAATATGTACTGCCGAAATGATTTCT
CCTGTTTTCGTACGAATTGCCGCTCCCACATGATGTTTATTATCCTCATAAAGCATTGTAATCTTCTCTG
TCGCTACTTCTACTAATTCTAGATCCTGTTGAGAAATGTTAAATGTTTTCATGGTATTATCATCGTGTTT
TTCAAAGGAAAACCACGTCCCCGTGGTTCGGGGGGCCTAGACGTTTTTTAACCTCGACTAAACACATGTA
AAGCATGTGCACCGAGGGCCCCAGATCAGATCCCATACAATGGGGTACCTTCTGGGCATCCTTCAGCCCC
TTGTGANACGCTGAGGGAGCATTGATCTT
